Addgene plasmid #109603: actc1b-mKate2-rab18a
Purpose: Muscle specific zebrafish expression of mKate2 fused to rab18a
Depositing lab: Rob Parton. Depositing organization: University of Queensland, Institute for Molecular Bioscience. Publication: In vivo cell biological screening identifies an endocytic capture mechanism for T-tubule formation. Hall TE, Martel N, Ariotti N, Xiong Z, Lo HP, Ferguson C, Rae J, Lim YW, Parton RG. Nat Commun. 2020 Jul 24;11(1):3711. doi: 10.1038/s41467-020-17486-w. PubMed 32709891.
Backbone
  Vector backbone: pDONR 221
  Vector type: Zebrafish plasmids
Growth in bacteria
  Bacterial resistance: Ampicillin, 100 μg/mL
  Growth temperature: 37°C
  Growth strain: DH5alpha
  Copy number: High Copy
Gene/Insert
  Gene/Insert name: rab18a
  Species: D. rerio (zebrafish)
  Entrez Gene: rab18a (a.k.a. fc62e07, wu:fc62e07, zgc:77145)
  Tag / fusion protein: mKate2 (N terminal on insert)
  Cloning method: Gateway Cloning
Terms and licenses: Academic/Nonprofit Terms; Industry Terms: Not Available to Industry
How to cite: actc1b-mKate2-rab18a was a gift from Rob Parton (Addgene plasmid # 109603 ; http://n2t.net/addgene:109603 ; RRID:Addgene_109603)
