[The description below was written by a language model from this plasmid's Addgene catalogue record and pLannotate feature annotations shown in this document.]
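Description:
actc1b-mKate2-rab18a is a zebrafish expression plasmid of about 9.5 kb, assembled by multisite Gateway recombination, that is intended to drive muscle-specific production of the red fluorescent protein mKate2 fused to the N terminus of zebrafish rab18a. The catalogue lists pDONR 221 as the backbone. However, the annotated sequence looks like a finished expression clone rather than an entry vector. It carries attB4, attB1, attB2 and attB3 sites, a pBluescript-type framework with lac promoter/operator remnants, a T3 promoter and an M13 origin fragment, and ampicillin rather than kanamycin selection. In E. coli it is maintained through a high-copy ColE1/pUC origin and the AmpR β-lactamase gene.

The payload follows the order of the att sites. The roughly 4 kb stretch between attB4 and attB1, which wraps around the numbering origin of the circular map, has no meaningful annotation beyond a short spurious match. It sits where a 5′ promoter element would be placed, so it presumably holds the actc1b (cardiac/skeletal muscle actin) promoter named in the plasmid title, although the feature table does not confirm this. The mKate2 coding sequence lies between attB1 and attB2. The Rab18 open reading frame, matched by homology to mouse Rab18, lies between attB2 and attB3, so the attB2 scar serves as the linker in the fusion. An SV40 polyadenylation signal follows the cassette. A short medaka tyrosinase-like fragment next to the M13 origin may be flanking transposon-arm sequence, but no transposon elements are annotated.

The construct comes from an in vivo cell-biological screen of T-tubule formation. It suits transient or stable expression in zebrafish skeletal muscle for live imaging of Rab18a localisation.
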