Features (pLannotate 1.2.2; 21 found; start..end, strand, type, name):
      2..22      +  protein_bind   attB1: mutant version of attB; core recombination site for the Gateway® BP reaction BP Clonase™
     32..727     +  CDS            mKate2: mKate2 is a basic (constitutively fluorescent) red fluorescent protein published in 2009, derived from Entacmaea quadricolor. It is reported to be a rapidly-maturing monomer with moderate acid sensitivity.
    729..753     -  protein_bind   attB2: mutant version of attB; recombination site for the Gateway® BP reaction BP Clonase™
    755..1366    +  CDS            Rab18: RAB18_MOUSE - Experimental evidence at protein level: Swiss-Prot protein existence level 1. Required for the localization of ZFYVE1 to lipid droplets and for its function in mediating the formation of endoplasmic reticulum- lipid droplets (ER-LD) contacts (By similarity). Plays a role in apical endocytosis/recycling (By similarity). Plays a key role in eye and brain development and neurodegeneration (By similarity). From Mus musculus (Mouse).
   1370..1390    -  protein_bind   attB3: mutant version of attB; core recombination site for the Gateway® BP reaction BP Clonase™
   1394..1414    +  CDS            lacZα (fragment): LacZα fragment of β-galactosidase; lacZ fragment
   1430..1564    -  polyA_signal   SV40 poly(A) signal: SV40 polyadenylation signal
   1587..1670    -  CDS            large T antigen (fragment): large T antigen from SV40 (simian virus 40)
   2236..2276    -  misc_feature   MCS (fragment): pBluescript multiple cloning site
   2289..2307    -  promoter       T3 promoter: promoter for bacteriophage T3 RNA polymerase
   2352..2368    -  protein_bind   lac operator: The lac repressor binds to the lac operator to inhibit transcription in E. coli. This inhibition can be relieved by adding lactose or isopropyl-β-D-thiogalactopyranoside (IPTG). lac repressor encoded by lacI
   2376..2406    -  promoter       lac promoter: promoter for the E. coli lac operon
   2421..2442    -  protein_bind   CAP binding site: CAP binding activates transcription in the presence of cAMP. E. coli catabolite activator protein
   2455..2547    -  CDS            lacI (fragment): lac repressor; lacI; The lac repressor binds to the lac operator to inhibit transcription in E. coli. This inhibition can be relieved by adding lactose or isopropyl-β-D-thiogalactopyranoside (IPTG).
   2730..3318    -  rep_origin     ori: high-copy-number ColE1/pMB1/pBR322/pUC origin of replication
   3489..4349    -  CDS            AmpR: β-lactamase; bla; confers resistance to ampicillin, carbenicillin, and related antibiotics
   4350..4454    -  promoter       AmpR promoter: bla
   4480..4701    -  rep_origin     M13 ori (fragment) (sequence partly withheld): M13 bacteriophage origin of replication; arrow indicates direction of (+) strand synthesis
   4701..4988    +  CDS            tyr (fragment) (sequence partly withheld): TYRO_ORYLA - Also known as tyro. Experimental evidence at transcript level: Swiss-Prot protein existence level 2. This is a copper-containing oxidase that functions in the formation of pigments such as melanins and other polyphenolic compounds. From Oryzias latipes (Japanese rice fish) (Japanese killifish).
   5570..5590    +  protein_bind   attB4: mutant version of attB; core recombination site for the Gateway® BP reaction BP Clonase™
   6491..6507    -  promoter       copia promoter (fragment): strong promoter from the Drosophila transposable element copia (Sinclair et al., 1986)
>Addgene plasmid #109603 | actc1b-mKate2-rab18a | addgene full sequence | sequence record 224779 | Addgene NGS Result
GCAAGTTTGTACAAAAAAGCAGGCTGCCACCATGGTGAGCGAGCTGATTAAGGAGAACATGCACATGAAG
CTGTACATGGAGGGCACCGTGAACAACCACCACTTCAAGTGCACATCCGAGGGCGAAGGCAAGCCCTACG
AGGGCACCCAGACCATGAGAATCAAGGCGGTCGAGGGCGGCCCTCTCCCCTTCGCCTTCGACATCCTGGC
TACCAGCTTCATGTACGGCAGCAAAACCTTCATCAACCACACCCAGGGCATCCCCGACTTCTTTAAGCAG
TCCTTCCCCGAGGGCTTCACATGGGAGAGAGTCACCACATACGAAGACGGGGGCGTGCTGACCGCTACCC
AGGACACCAGCCTCCAGGACGGCTGCCTCATCTACAACGTCAAGATCAGAGGGGTGAACTTCCCATCCAA
CGGCCCTGTGATGCAGAAGAAAACACTCGGCTGGGAGGCCTCCACCGAGACCCTGTACCCCGCTGACGGC
GGCCTGGAAGGCAGAGCCGACATGGCCCTGAAGCTCGTGGGCGGGGGCCACCTGATCTGCAACTTGAAGA
CCACATACAGATCCAAGAAACCCGCTAAGAACCTCAAGATGCCCGGCGTCTACTATGTGGACAGAAGACT
GGAAAGAATCAAGGAGGCCGACAAAGAGACCTACGTCGAGCAGCACGAGGTGGCTGTGGCCAGATACTGC
GACCTCCCTAGCAAACTGGGGCACAGAGACCCAGCTTTCTTGTACAAAGTGGTGAATGATGATATATTGA
CCACTCTGAAAATACTGATCATTGGCGAAAGTGGAGTAGGCAAATCCAGTCTTCTTTTGAGATTTACTGA
TGATACATTTGATGCAGAAATTGGTGCAACAATAGGTGTGGATTTCAAGGTGAAAACGCTGGCTGTAGAT
GGAAACCGAGCAAAACTAGCAATCTGGGATACAGCAGGTCAAGAACGTTTTCGGACTTTAACACCCAGTT
ACTACAGAGGAGCTCAGGGTGTCATTCTGGTGTATGATGTCTCTAGGCGAGAGACATTTGCTAAGCTGGA
TAACTGGTTGAGTGAGCTGGAGACGTACTGTACAAGAAATGATCTTGTCAAGATGCTAGTGGGAAACAAA
ATCGATAAGGATGATCGTGAGATTGAGCGAGAGGAGGGCCTGAAGTTCGCAAGAAAACACTCCATGCTTT
TCATAGAGTCCAGTGCTAAAACAAGGGATGGTGTCCAGTGTGCCTTTGAGGAGCTGGTGGAGAAAATCCT
GCAGACTCCAGGCTTGTGGGAGAGTATGCATAAGTCAAGAGGAGTTGCCCTGTCTGAACTCTCTGAAAGT
AGTCAAGGAGGCTGCGGGGCGTACTGCTCACTTCTCTAACAACTTTATTATACATAGTTGATAATTCACT
GGCCGTCGTTTTACGGTACCATCGATGATGATCCAGACATGATAAGATACATTGATGAGTTTGGACAAAC
CACAACTAGAATGCAGTGAAAAAAATGCTTTATTTGTGAAATTTGTGATGCTATTGCTTTATTTGTAACC
ATTATAAGCTGCAATAAACAAGTTAACAACAACAATTGCATTCATTTTATGTTTCAGGTTCAGGGGGAGG
TGTGGGAGGTTTTTTAAAGCAAGTAAAACCTCTACAAATGTGGTATGGCTGATTATGATCCTCTAGATCA
GATCTGCGAAGATACGGCCACGGGTGCTCTTGATCCTGTGGCTGATTTTGGACTGTGCTGCTCGCAGCTG
CTGATGAATCACATACTTCCTCCATTTTCTTCCACTGATTGACTGTTATAATTTCCCTAATTTCCAGGTC
AAGGTGCTGTGCATTGTGGTAATAGATGTGACATGACGTCACTTCCAAAGGACCAATGAACATGTCTGAC
CAATTTCATATAATGTGAAAACGATTTTCATAGGCAGAATAAATAACATTTAAATTAAACTGGGCATCAG
CGCAATTCAATTGGTTTGGTAATAGCAAGGGAAAATAGAATGAAGTGATCTCCAAAAAATAAGTACTTTT
TGACTGTAAATAAAATTGTAAGGAGTAAAAAGTACTTTTTTTTCTAAAAAAATGTAATTAAGTAAAAGTA
AAAGTATTGATTTTTAATTGTACTCAAGTAAAGTAAAAATCCCCAAAAATAATACTTAAGTACAGTAATC
AAGTAAAATTACTCAAGTACTTTACACCTCTGGTTCTTGACCCCCTACCTTCAGCAAGCCCAGCAGATCC
ACTAGTTCTAGAGCGGCCGCCACCGCGGTGGAGCTCCAGCTTTTGTTCCCTTTAGTGAGGGTTAATTGCG
CGCTTGGCGTAATCATGGTCATAGCTGTTTCCTGTGTGAAATTGTTATCCGCTCACAATTCCACACAACA
TACGAGCCGGAAGCATAAAGTGTAAAGCCTGGGGTGCCTAATGAGTGAGCTAACTCACATTAATTGCGTT
GCGCTCACTGCCCGCTTTCCAGTCGGGAAACCTGTCGTGCCAGCTGCATTAATGAATCGGCCAACGCGCG
GGGAGAGGCGGTTTGCGTATTGGGCGCTCTTCCGCTTCCTCGCTCACTGACTCGCTGCGCTCGGTCGTTC
GGCTGCGGCGAGCGGTATCAGCTCACTCAAAGGCGGTAATACGGTTATCCACAGAATCAGGGGATAACGC
AGGAAAGAACATGTGAGCAAAAGGCCAGCAAAAGGCCAGGAACCGTAAAAAGGCCGCGTTGCTGGCGTTT
TTCCATAGGCTCCGCCCCCCTGACGAGCATCACAAAAATCGACGCTCAAGTCAGAGGTGGCGAAACCCGA
CAGGACTATAAAGATACCAGGCGTTTCCCCCTGGAAGCTCCCTCGTGCGCTCTCCTGTTCCGACCCTGCC
GCTTACCGGATACCTGTCCGCCTTTCTCCCTTCGGGAAGCGTGGCGCTTTCTCATAGCTCACGCTGTAGG
TATCTCAGTTCGGTGTAGGTCGTTCGCTCCAAGCTGGGCTGTGTGCACGAACCCCCCGTTCAGCCCGACC
GCTGCGCCTTATCCGGTAACTATCGTCTTGAGTCCAACCCGGTAAGACACGACTTATCGCCACTGGCAGC
AGCCACTGGTAACAGGATTAGCAGAGCGAGGTATGTAGGCGGTGCTACAGAGTTCTTGAAGTGGTGGCCT
AACTACGGCTACACTAGAAGAACAGTATTTGGTATCTGCGCTCTGCTGAAGCCAGTTACCTTCGGAAAAA
GAGTTGGTAGCTCTTGATCCGGCAAACAAACCACCGCTGGTAGCGGTGGTTTTTTTGTTTGCAAGCAGCA
GATTACGCGCAGAAAAAAAGGATCTCAAGAAGATCCTTTGATCTTTTCTACGGGGTCTGACGCTCAGTGG
AACGAAAACTCACGTTAAGGCATTTTGGTCATGAGATTATCAAAAAGGATCTTCACCTAGATCCTTTTAA
ATTAAAAATGAAGTTTTAAATCAATCTAAAGTATATATGAGTAAACTTGGTCTGACAGTTACCAATGCTT
AATCAGTGAGGCACCTATCTCAGCGATCTGTCTATTTCGTTCATCCATAGTTGCCTGACTCCCCGTCGTG
TAGATAACTACGATACGGGAGGGCTTACCATCTGGCCCCAGTGCTGCAATGATACCGCGAGACCCACGCT
CACCGGCTCCAGATTTATCAGCAATAAACCAGCCAGCCGGAAGGGCCGAGCGCAGAAGTGGTCCTGCAAC
TTTATCCGCCTCCATCCAGTCTATTAATTGTTGCCGGGAAGCTAGAGTAAGTAGTTCGCCAGTTAATAGT
TTGCGCAACGTTGTTGCCATTGCTACAGGCATCGTGGTGTCACGCTCGTCGTTTGGTATGGCTTCATTCA
GCTCCGGTTCCCAACGATCAAGGCGAGTTACATGATCCCCCATGTTGTGCAAAAAAGCGGTTAGCTCCTT
CGGTCCTCCGATCGTTGTCAGAAGTAAGTTGGCCGCAGTGTTATCACTCATGGTTATGGCAGCACTGCAT
AATTCTCTTACTGTCATGCCATCCGTAAGATGCTTTTCTGTGACTGGTGAGTACTCAACCAAGTCATTCT
GAGAATAGTGTATGCGGCGACCGAGTTGCTCTTGCCCGGCGTCAATACGGGATAATACCGCGCCACATAG
CAGAACTTTAAAAGTGCTCATCATTGGAAAACGTTCTTCGGGGCGAAAACTCTCAAGGATCTTACCGCTG
TTGAGATCCAGTTCGATGTAACCCACTCGTGCACCCAACTGATCTTCAGCATCTTTTACTTTCACCAGCG
TTTCTGGGTGAGCAAAAACAGGAAGGCAAAATGCCGCAAAAAAGGGAATAAGGGCGACACGGAAATGTTG
AATACTCATACTCTTCCTTTTTCAATATTATTGAAGCATTTATCAGGGTTATTGTCTCATGAGCGGATAC
ATATTTGAATGTATTTAGAAAAATAAACAAATAGGGGTTCCGCGCACATTTCCCCGAAAAGTGCCACCTA
AATTGTAAGCGTTAATATTTTGTTAAAATTCGCGTTAAATTTTTGTTAAATCAGCTCATTTTTTAACCAA
TAGGCCGAAATCGGCAAAATCCCTTATAAATCAAAAGAATAGACCGAGATAGGGT
[37 nt withheld, positions 4606-4642]
AAAGAACGTGGACTCCAACGTCAAAGG
[32 nt withheld, positions 4670-4701]
GCTGGCTAAGAACTCATCAGCCTCCCCGGTCCATCTACCCACGTACCAATGCACCAATTGGCCACAATGA
CGGCTACTACATGGTGCCATTCCTTCCTCTTTATAGGAATGGAGACTACCTCCTGTCCAACAATGCTCTT
GGATACGAGTACGCCTACCTGTTGGACCCAGGTCATTGCACAACACCAGAAATGCCCTCTGATCTGCAAA
AGACGTGAATATCTGTTCAGACACCCATATCCACTCTGTTCCACACAGGTCAGAGGTTTGTCCAGGAGTT
CTTGACAGAGGTGTAAAAAGTACTCAAAAATTTTACTCAAGTGAAAGTACAAGTACTTAGGGAAAATTTT
ACTCAATTAAAAGTAAAAGTATCTGGCTAGAATCTTACTTGAGTAAAAGTAAAAAAGTACTCCATTAAAA
TTGTACTTGAGTATTAAGGAAGTAAAAGTAAAAGCAAGAAAGAAAACTAGAGATTCTTGTTTAAGCTTTT
AATCTCAAAAAACATTAAATGAAATGCATACAAGGTTTTATCCTGCTTTAGAACTGTTTGTATTTAATTA
TCAAACTATAAGACAGACAATCTAATGCCAGTACACGCTACTCAAAGTTGTAAAACCTCAGATTTAACTT
CAGTAGAAGCTGATTCTCAAAATTGTTAGTGTCAAGCCTAGCTCTTTTGGGGCTGAAAAGCAATCCTGCA
GTGCTGAAAAGCCTCTCACAGGCAGCCGATGCGGGAAGAGGTGTATTAGTCTTGATAGAGAGGCTGCAAA
TAGCAGGAAACGTGAGCAGAGACTCCCTGGTGTCTGAAACACAGGCCAGATGGGCCCTCGAGCAGGAAAC
AGCTATGACCATGATTACGCCAAGCTATCAACTTTGTATAGAAAAGTTGGCACGCGCAGATTCCGTGTGG
GCCTGGTAATATCTTACCATTTTAAGCTATTTTAAGATTAGGGAAAAAAATTAAATAAAACTACTTTAAA
ATTACTTTCCTTAAAAAGCAACATATTTATTTAGTTTTTGTTTAACTGGCTCAAGATTGTAATATTTTAC
TTTTACATGTTTTTTTAAGTACCTAAATGTGTTCAAAAGTAAAGTATGTTATTGTTTTTTTTTTTTAATG
TTAGCTAAGCTTTAAATTGTAATATATTACTTTTAAAAGTGACTTTTTAAAAATGTAAATAAAAAAGTAA
CTATAAATGTGTAATGCATGTTATTTCTGTGGGTTTTTAATTTTCATCTCAACTGGGCTTACAATTTTAA
CATAATAAAAATCAAATCAAATCAAATCAGGCCCTTATTTGTCACATACACTCTTGTATACTGAAATAAA
CTAAATGTTGAGAAAAATTTAAATACACCAAAATAACGCATACCTTTTTTGTAATTACCTAAGTAAAACA
TTTAGTTCCTTTTTTAAGTGACTCAAGATTGTAATCTATTAATTGTAAAAGATAAAACTAGTGATCAATC
TGACGTGCTTCTATGCAGCCTGTGAGATTAATTGTGATGTTTAATTATTAAACAATTTAAATGGATCAAA
CATTTCACATGTGCTTATTGTGTCCAACAAAACCAGCAGAAGCACTTAAAAATATTGCATGACAACATGA
GTTTTTAATGTAAATTATATATACTTCCTAAACGAAGTTAATCATATTTCTAAAATAATAATGTCATTGA
AATATTTAAATAAATGATAAGCTTTAGTTGATTCAACATAAAATTGAAAGCAATAAGGACTTTTTTTTTT
TACAGCGGTGAAGCAAAAGCATGTAATAATCATATAATATAATAAATAAATAAATAAATAATGGCTCTTG
GTGCAAATATGAACACTTTAAATAAATATAGAATAAATATGATCAATAAGTCATAACGATGTGTTTTATG
TTGATTATAATTTAAACATGTTTCTAACGCAAGTTTTAAAAACTGTTTTAAAGTATTATTTTAAGTTATA
AGATCAATTTGACTCAACATTTTGTAGTGAAAATATGTTGTGTAAAATTAATATAATATACACTATAAAA
ATGCAGGGTTCCACACAATACATTAATGTTGTCCCAACACAAATCGATTAAGTTAACAAATATATGTGGA
TTGAACATAAAAAATTAAGTTGTCCCAATGAAATCTCAAGAATTGTGTTGTTTCAGCTCATTTTAAATAA
GTAGTTTTAACAAGTAAAAAATAACATATTTTTGAGTGTGTATATATATATATTACAAAATATAATAATA
TAAAATGTAAAAGATATAAACCATGCTACATATATTTAAGAGCTATTTTGCACATTACTTTTTTGCAAGC
CATTTTAGTGTTTTTTTTACAAATATATATTAGCTAAATATACAATATCTTAAATATACAATTAATCAGA
CATGCAATTAATGCATTTAACCTACATAAAAATACATGATCAACATATGTTTTATGCTGATTACAACTAA
ATCAAACGTAATGAAATTAATTTATAAAAGCGATTTAAATATGTCAATATTTTAAGTTAAAATCACTTGA
AACCTACTATAAATGAACTTAAATTAAAAAAATCTCCTTTAATTCCAATGCAACAGTGTTGTTTTTTCAG
CTGAGGACCCCCGGTGCAGATGGTTGGCCCCCGGCCCGCTATTCTAAGGAAGCCTTTCTTAATTTTAGGG
CGGCGCTGCATGCGCTCAGATCAGATTCACGGGTGGAGAGGGTTATTTTCTCTTTTTTATTTTTTCTTGC
CTGCTCATATTTGGGCCTGTGTGAACCCCAGGCTCCGCCTCGGCCCCCAGGAGCCGCTCTTATTTAAAGG
GGATCCTCGCCTTCAGTCTTCGTCCCAGTGGAAGCATCAGTCTTGTGATAACAACTTGGTGAGTCCTACA
GACCAGCGCTCGACTCTAGGCTTTAAATGCATTGATTTCTCTGGATTAGCTACCGGGAGAGTTTTAACTT
TGCTTATTAGTCTTGTGCTCGAACTGCTAGGTTTAAAGAGTGTTTTCTCTAATGCATGCATGAAGCGACA
GCTGAAAACCAGAAATAGAGCGTTTGTCCTCCTGTTAAACTCTAGCCTTTCTTTGGCATTTGTCAGTCCG
AGTCTTCAGCTGCCGGCAGGAGATTGGGTTTCAGTAACACTTGCTGAGCACAAACTACACGTGCTTTCTT
CAGATTTAATTCATTATTAATCATTCTAGATTTAAATGATGTTCTTACTCATTGCTGATTATTTTAGCCT
TGCGGAGCAGATTAAATGAGCACGTGTTTCATTAAGATTGATTTAAATATAATTAATATTTCACCACTGT
AGTTTTAAAATTGCCTTCTAAGTCATGGTTGATTTTTAATAGGTATCGGCTCTAATTAGATTACTATTTT
GGTTTTTAAATGTTATTTCTATTTCATTTGTAGGCTCGTTTTTAATGTGATTTTATTAGATTCTAGTTTT
AAAATCATCTCTTAGCCTTAATGAGCAGACTGAATGAACATGTTTCATTAAGATTAACTTCATTATAATG
AATTATTTAATCATTCTAGTGGGTTATAAATCAGCTCTATTTAAATTAATTGTCGTGTTTATTTCTATTT
AATTTTTGATTATTTTTTCAGGGTCGTTTTTATGTGATTTTTTCCCGTTTCTAATTTTAAACTAATTGTT
TGATTTTTATATGATTCGACTCTTTTTAAATGAATTGTTTTGCTTTTTTTATTGAGCATATATATATTAT
ACAATTTCAATCAACAATTGTTGTGCTTTTTAAATGTTGTTTCTATTTCATTTCTAGGGTCGATTTTATT
CGATTCTAGTTTTAAAATCGTGATTTTTAACTTCTAACCTTACTGAGCAGACTGAATGAACATGTTTCAT
CAAGATTAACTTCATTATAGTTAATTATTGAATCGTGCTAGTGGTTTATAAATCAGCTCTATTTAAATTA
ATCATCATCATTATTTCTATTTAATTTTTATTATTTCTTTAGGATTATTTTTATGTGATTTTTTTCACGT
TCTAGTTTTAAACTCAATGCTCATTACTGCTCACCCTTGCTGAGCAGTCTTTCGTTAAGATTAAATTAAT
TAATAACCATTCTAGTTTTAAAACAGTGTCTTAAGGCATAGCTGATATTTTACAAGTTTACTATTTAATA
TATCTCCTTTCTTTTTTTAGGGTCGATTTCATCTGATTTGATTAATTTTTATTATCTTCACTAAGCTTTT
TGTTCTAGGTTTTATTCTCAGTATTATTACTGTTATATTTGAACTGAATTTCTCCTCATAGTTTATTCAT
TTTATTTATTTATTTTTTGTTTATTCGCTATTTTGTATTTTAGTTTTTAATTAGAAATTTTATTAGAATC
GTTTTGAACTAGTTTTTATGCACTCTAACATTAATATTAAATCATAACTATTATTTTTATTATAATTTAT
TTGTGTTTATCTTTTTGTGTAGCTTTCATGTGTTTTTATTTTAGTTTTATTATGTTTGCATTGAATTTTT
TGGACTAGTTTATATAACGATATACAGAAAAGCCATGACAACAAATGTTTTTATAATACCTATTAAGTAT
AAGCTAATCAGATTTCCACTATTCTGTTCAAAGTTAACATTATTAGCCATTCTGATGGATCATTTGACAT
TTGTCATATGTCTTTATGAACACTGCTCTTTCAGATGCCACTTTTAAAGCTGTTTTTTACAGTAAATGAA
CGTTTATTATTATGACATTATTTCCTAAGGCCTCTAGAGTACAGCAGGATGTGGCGTGTGCATTACCGTG
TAATTATGCTGACTGTAAATGTGCATTTATAGACTGTCAGCATGTCTGACTGTGCGCTGTTGTGATTGGT
CCTGCACAGACCAAG
